>Addgene plasmid #166741 | Venus-BimL-4E-pEGFP-C1 | addgene full sequence | sequence record 329001 | Addgene NGS Result
GGCCTTTTGCTGGCCTTTTGCTCACATGTTCTTTCCTGCGTTATCCCCTGATTCTGTGGATAACCGTATT
ACCGCCATGCATTAGTTATTAATAGTAATCAATTACGGGGTCATTAGTTCATAGCCCATATATGGAGTTC
CGCGTTACATAACTTACGGTAAATGGCCCGCCTGGCTGACCGCCCAACGACCCCCGCCCATTGACGTCAA
TAATGACGTATGTTCCCATAGTAACGCCAATAGGGACTTTCCATTGACGTCAATGGGTGGAGTATTTACG
GTAAACTGCCCACTTGGCAGTACATCAAGTGTATCATATGCCAAGTACGCCCCCTATTGACGTCAATGAC
GGTAAATGGCCCGCCTGGCATTATGCCCAGTACATGACCTTATGGGACTTTCCTACTTGGCAGTACATCT
ACGTATTAGTCATCGCTATTACCATGGTGATGCGGTTTTGGCAGTACATCAATGGGCGTGGATAGCGGTT
TGACTCACGGGGATTTCCAAGTCTCCACCCCATTGACGTCAATGGGAGTTTGTTTTGGCACCAAAATCAA
CGGGACTTTCCAAAATGTCGTAACAACTCCGCCCCATTGACGCAAATGGGCGGTAGGCGTGTACGGTGGG
AGGTCTATATAAGCAGAGCTGGTTTAGTGAACCGTCAGATCCGCTAGCGCTACCGGTCGCCACCATGGTG
AGCAAGGGCGAGGAGCTGTTCACCGGGGTGGTGCCCATCCTGGTCGAGCTGGACGGCGACGTAAACGGCC
ACAAGTTCAGCGTGTCCGGCGAGGGCGAGGGCGATGCCACCTACGGCAAGCTGACCCTGAAGCTGATCTG
CACCACCGGCAAGCTGCCCGTGCCCTGGCCCACCCTCGTGACCACCTTGGGCTACGGCCTGCAGTGCTTC
GCCCGCTACCCCGACCACATGAAGCAGCACGACTTCTTCAAGTCCGCCATGCCCGAAGGCTACGTCCAGG
AGCGCACCATCTTCTTCAAGGACGACGGCAACTACAAGACCCGCGCCGAGGTGAAGTTCGAGGGCGACAC
CCTGGTGAACCGCATCGAGCTGAAGGGCATCGACTTCAAGGAGGACGGCAACATCCTGGGGCACAAGCTG
GAGTACAACTACAACAGCCACAACGTCTATATCACCGCCGACAAGCAGAAGAACGGCATCAAGGCCAACT
TCAAGATCCGCCACAACATCGAGGACGGCGGCGTGCAGCTCGCCGACCACTACCAGCAGAACACCCCCAT
CGGCGACGGCCCCGTGCTGCTGCCCGACAACCACTACCTGAGCTACCAGTCCGCCCTGAGCAAAGACCCC
AACGAGAAGCGCGATCACATGGTCCTGCTGGAACGCGTGACCGCCGCCGGGATCACTCTCGGCATGGACG
AGCTGTACAAGGGAGGCTCCATGGCCAAGCAACCTTCTGATGTAAGTTCTGAGTGTGACAGAGAAGGTGG
ACAATTGCAGCCTGCTGAGAGGCCTCCCCAGCTCAGGCCTGGGGCCCCTACCTCCCTACAGACAGAACCG
CAAGACAGGAGCCCGGCACCCATGAGTTGTGACAAGTCAACACAAACCCCAAGTCCTCCTTGCCAGGCCT
TCAACCACTATCTCAGTGCAATGGCTTCCATACGACAGTCTCAGGAGGAACCTGAAGATCTGCGCCCGGA
GATACGGGAAGCACAGGAGGAGCGGCGGGAAGGAGACGAGGAGAACGAAACTTACACAAGGAGGGTGTTT
GCAAATGATTACCGCGAGGCTGAAGACCACCCTCAAATGGTTATCTTACAACTGTTACGCTTTATCTTCC
GTCTGGTATGGAGAAGGCATTAACTCGAGCTCAAGCTTCGAATTCTGCAGTCGACGGTACCGCGGGCCCG
GGATCCACCGGATCTAGATAACTGATCATAATCAGCCATACCACATTTGTAGAGGTTTTACTTGCTTTAA
AAAACCTCCCACACCTCCCCCTGAACCTGAAACATAAAATGAATGCAATTGTTGTTGTTAACTTGTTTAT
TGCAGCTTATAATGGTTACAAATAAAGCAATAGCATCACAAATTTCACAAATAAAGCATTTTTTTCACTG
CATTCTAGTTGTGGTTTGTCCAAACTCATCAATGTATCTTAAGGCGTAAATTGTAAGCGTTAATATTTTG
TTAAAATTCGCGTTAAATTTTTGTTAAATCAGCTCATTTTTTAACCAATAGGCCGAAATCGGCAAAATCC
CTTATAAATCAAAAGAATAGACCGAGATAGGGT
[37 nt withheld, positions 2274-2310]
AAAGAACGTGGACTCCAACGTCAAAGG
[49 nt withheld, positions 2338-2386]
T
[91 nt withheld, positions 2388-2478]
G
[124 nt withheld, positions 2480-2603]
CAGGTGGCACTTTTCGGGGAAATGTGCGCGGAACCCCTATTTGTTTATTTTTCTAAATACATTCAAATAT
GTATCCGCTCATGAGACAATAACCCTGATAAATGCTTCAATAATATTGAAAAAGGAAGAGTCCTGAGGCG
GAAAGAACCAGCTGTGGAATGTGTGTCAGTTAGGGTGTGGAAAGTCCCCAGGCTCCCCAGCAGGCAGAAG
TATGCAAAGCATGCATCTCAATTAGTCAGCAACCAGGTGTGGAAAGTCCCCAGGCTCCCCAGCAGGCAGA
AGTATGCAAAGCATGCATCTCAATTAGTCAGCAACCATAGTCCCGCCCCTAACTCCGCCCATCCCGCCCC
TAACTCCGCCCAGTTCCGCCCATTCTCCGCCCCATGGCTGACTAATTTTTTTTATTTATGCAGAGGCCGA
GGCCGCCTCGGCCTCTGAGCTATTCCAGAAGTAGTGAGGAGGCTTTTTTGGAGGCCTAGGCTTTTGCAAA
GATCGATCAAGAGACAGGATGAGGATCGTTTCGCATGATTGAACAAGATGGATTGCACGCAGGTTCTCCG
GCCGCTTGGGTGGAGAGGCTATTCGGCTATGACTGGGCACAACAGACAATCGGCTGCTCTGATGCCGCCG
TGTTCCGGCTGTCAGCGCAGGGGCGCCCGGTTCTTTTTGTCAAGACCGACCTGTCCGGTGCCCTGAATGA
ACTGCAAGACGAGGCAGCGCGGCTATCGTGGCTGGCCACGACGGGCGTTCCTTGCGCAGCTGTGCTCGAC
GTTGTCACTGAAGCGGGAAGGGACTGGCTGCTATTGGGCGAAGTGCCGGGGCAGGATCTCCTGTCATCTC
ACCTTGCTCCTGCCGAGAAAGTATCCATCATGGCTGATGCAATGCGGCGGCTGCATACGCTTGATCCGGC
TACCTGCCCATTCGACCACCAAGCGAAACATCGCATCGAGCGAGCACGTACTCGGATGGAAGCCGGTCTT
GTCGATCAGGATGATCTGGACGAAGAGCATCAGGGGCTCGCGCCAGCCGAACTGTTCGCCAGGCTCAAGG
CGAGCATGCCCGACGGCGAGGATCTCGTCGTGACCCATGGCGATGCCTGCTTGCCGAATATCATGGTGGA
AAATGGCCGCTTTTCTGGATTCATCGACTGTGGCCGGCTGGGTGTGGCGGACCGCTATCAGGACATAGCG
TTGGCTACCCGTGATATTGCTGAAGAGCTTGGCGGCGAATGGGCTGACCGCTTCCTCGTGCTTTACGGTA
TCGCCGCTCCCGATTCGCAGCGCATCGCCTTCTATCGCCTTCTTGACGAGTTCTTCTGAGCGGGACTCTG
GGGTTCGAAATGACCGACCAAGCGACGCCCAACCTGCCATCACGAGATTTCGATTCCACCGCCGCCTTCT
ATGAAAGGTTGGGCTTCGGAATCGTTTTCCGGGACGCCGGCTGGATGATCCTCCAGCGCGGGGATCTCAT
GCTGGAGTTCTTCGCCCACCCTAGGGGGAGGCTAACTGAAACACGGAAGGAGACAATACCGGAAGGAACC
CGCGCTATGACGGCAATAAAAAGACAGAATAAAACGCACGGTGTTGGGTCGTTTGTTCATAAACGCGGGG
TTCGGTCCCAGGGCTGGCACTCTGTCGATACCCCACCGAGACCCCATTGGGGCCAATACGCCCGCGTTTC
TTCCTTTTCCCCACCCCACCCCCCAAGTTCGGGTGAAGGCCCAGGGCTCGCAGCCAACGTCGGGGCGGCA
GGCCCTGCCATAGCCTCAGGTTACTCATATATACTTTAGATTGATTTAAAACTTCATTTTTAATTTAAAA
GGATCTAGGTGAAGATCCTTTTTGATAATCTCATGACCAAAATCCCTTAACGTGAGTTTTCGTTCCACTG
AGCGTCAGACCCCGTAGAAAAGATCAAAGGATCTTCTTGAGATCCTTTTTTTCTGCGCGTAATCTGCTGC
TTGCAAACAAAAAAACCACCGCTACCAGCGGTGGTTTGTTTGCCGGATCAAGAGCTACCAACTCTTTTTC
CGAAGGTAACTGGCTTCAGCAGAGCGCAGATACCAAATACTGTTCTTCTAGTGTAGCCGTAGTTAGGCCA
CCACTTCAAGAACTCTGTATCACCGCCTACATACCTCGCTCTGCTAATCCTGTTACCAGTGGCTGCTGCC
AGTGGCGATAAGTCGTGTCTTACCGGGTTGGACTCAAGACGATAGTTACCGGATAAGGCGCAGCGGTCGG
GCTGAACGGGGGGTTCGTGCACACAGCCCAGCTTGGAGCGAACGACCTACACCGAACTGAGATACCTACA
GCGTGAGCTATGAGAAAGCGCCACGCTTCCCGAAGGGAGAAAGGCGGACAGGTATCCGGTAAGCGGCAGG
GTCGGAACAGGAGAGCGCACGAGGGAGCTTCCAGGGGGAAACGCCTGGTATCTTTATAGTCCTGTCGGGT
TTCGCCACCTCTGACTTGAGCGTCGATTTTTGTGATGCTCGTCAGGGGGGCGGAGCCTATGGAAAAACGC
CAGCAACGCGGCCTTTTTACGGTTCCT
Features (pLannotate 1.2.2; 16 found; start..end, strand, type, name):
     16..75      +  rep_origin     RSF ori (fragment): Plasmids containing the RSF 1030 origin of replication can be propagated in E. coli cells that contain additional plasmids with compatible origins.
    143..446     +  enhancer       CMV enhancer: human cytomegalovirus immediate early enhancer
    447..650     +  promoter       CMV promoter: human cytomegalovirus (CMV) immediate early promoter
    695..1411    +  CDS            Venus: Venus is a basic (constitutively fluorescent) yellow fluorescent protein published in 2002, derived from Aequorea victoria. It is reported to be a rapidly-maturing weak dimer with moderate acid sensitivity.
   1421..1840    +  CDS            Bcl2l11 (fragment): B2L11_MOUSE - Also known as Bim. Experimental evidence at protein level: Swiss-Prot protein existence level 1. Induces apoptosis and anoikis. The isoforms vary in cytotoxicity with isoform BimS being the most potent and isoform BimEL being the least potent. From Mus musculus (Mouse).
   1844..1896    +  misc_feature   MCS: multiple cloning site
   1913..1997    +  CDS            large T antigen (fragment): large T antigen from SV40 (simian virus 40)
   2020..2141    +  polyA_signal   SV40 poly(A) signal: SV40 polyadenylation signal
   2175..2603    -  rep_origin     f1 ori (sequence partly withheld): f1 bacteriophage origin of replication; arrow indicates direction of (+) strand synthesis
   2630..2734    +  promoter       AmpR promoter: bla
   2736..3093    +  promoter       SV40 promoter: SV40 enhancer and early promoter
   3128..3922    +  CDS            NeoR/KanR: aminoglycoside phosphotransferase from Tn5; aph(3')-II (or nptII); confers resistance to neomycin, kanamycin, and G418 (Geneticin®)
   3943..4095    +  CDS            ble (fragment): BLE_KLEPN - Experimental evidence at protein level: Swiss-Prot protein existence level 1. Binding protein with a strong affinity to the bleomycin family of antibiotics. Binds to CL990; an antimitotic-antibiotic compound. From Klebsiella pneumoniae.
   4154..4201    +  polyA_signal   HSV TK poly(A) signal: herpes simplex virus thymidine kinase polyadenylation signal (Cole and Stacy, 1985)
   4292..4308    -  polyA_signal   bGH poly(A) signal (fragment): bovine growth hormone polyadenylation signal
   4530..5118    +  rep_origin     ori: high-copy-number ColE1/pMB1/pBR322/pUC origin of replication
