[The description below was written by a language model from this plasmid's Addgene catalogue record and pLannotate feature annotations shown in this document.]
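Description:
Venus-BimL-4E-pEGFP-C1 is a 5,150 bp mammalian expression plasmid built on the pEGFP-C1 backbone, in which the original fluorescent protein has been replaced by Venus. It replicates in E. coli at high copy from a ColE1/pUC-type origin and also carries an f1 origin. A single NeoR/KanR (Tn5 aminoglycoside phosphotransferase) gene serves both hosts. A bacterial bla-type promoter drives it for kanamycin selection, and the SV40 enhancer/early promoter with an HSV TK polyadenylation signal drives it for G418 selection of transfected mammalian cells. Several short annotations (RSF ori, ble, large T antigen and bGH poly(A) fragments) appear to be partial matches to backbone sequence rather than functional parts.

The expression cassette uses the human CMV immediate-early enhancer and promoter to drive Venus fused to the N-terminus of mouse BimL, an isoform of the BH3-only pro-apoptotic protein Bcl2l11. The two are joined by a three-residue flexible linker, and the cassette ends with a residual multiple cloning site and the SV40 poly(A) signal. According to the depositor, this Venus carries an F224R substitution that makes it monomeric. The "4E" designation means that the four conserved hydrophobic positions of the BH3 region (I90, L94, I97, F101) are changed to glutamic acid, which is intended to disrupt binding to anti-apoptotic Bcl-2 family proteins. The restriction sites used for cloning are not recorded.

Transfection yields a yellow-fluorescent BimL-4E fusion in live cells. It serves as a BH3-defective variant for studying how Bim interacts with partners such as Bcl-XL and Bcl-2 and how those complexes respond to BH3-mimetic drugs, the subject of the associated publication.
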