Addgene plasmid #166741: Venus-BimL-4E-pEGFP-C1
Purpose: Express Venus fused to the N-terminus of the Bcl-2 family protein, BimL with mutation in BH3 domain to disrupt binding anti-apoptotic proteins
Depositing lab: David Andrews. Depositing organization: Sunnybrook Research Institute. Publication: Bim escapes displacement by BH3-mimetic anti-cancer drugs by double-bolt locking both Bcl-XL and Bcl-2. Liu Q, Osterlund EJ, Chi X, Pogmore J, Leber B, Andrews DW. Elife. 2019 Mar 12;8. pii: 37689. doi: 10.7554/eLife.37689. PubMed 30860026.
Backbone
  Vector backbone: pEGFP-C1
  Vector type: Mammalian Expression
  Selectable markers: Neomycin (select with G418)
Growth in bacteria
  Bacterial resistance: Kanamycin, 50 μg/mL
  Growth temperature: 37°C
  Growth strain: DH5alpha
  Copy number: High Copy
Gene/Insert
  Gene/Insert name: BimL-4E (alt name: Bcl2 like protein 11 (BCL2L11), isoform BimL)
  Species: M. musculus (mouse)
  Mutation: 4 hydrophobic residues in the BH3 region mutated to glutamic acid: I90E, L94E, I97E, F101E.
  Entrez Gene: Bcl2l11 (a.k.a. 1500006F24Rik, Bim, Bod, bcl2-L-11)
  Promoter: CMV
  Tag / fusion protein: Venus (N terminal on backbone)
  Cloning method: Restriction Enzyme; 5′ cloning site Unknown (unknown if destroyed); 3′ cloning site Unknown (unknown if destroyed)
  Sequencing primers: 5′ TGACGCAAATGGGCGGTAGG; 3′ TCGCCCTTTGACGTTGGAGTCCAC
Resource information
  A portion of this plasmid was derived from a plasmid made by: BimL sequence aligns with Mus musculus BCL2-like 11 (apoptosis facilitator) (Bcl2l11), transcript variant 2, mRNA NCBI Reference Sequence: NM_207681.2.
Terms and licenses: Academic/Nonprofit Terms; Industry Terms: Not Available to Industry
Depositor comments: Transfection of this plasmid will express "VBimL-4E" (Venus fused to the N-terminus of the BH3-only protein, BimL-4E) in live cells. There is a 3 amino acid flexible linker between Venus and BimL-4E proteins. The BH3 region of BimL has hydrophobic positions H1-H4 mutated to glutamic acid (E), refered to as "BH3-4E" mutation, BH3 mutations: I90E, L94E, I97E, F101E. When compared with EYFP, Venus fluorophore contains the following mutations: F46L, F64L, M153T, V163A and S175G. This Venus protein contains an F224R mutation to make it monomeric.
How to cite: Venus-BimL-4E-pEGFP-C1 was a gift from David Andrews (Addgene plasmid # 166741 ; http://n2t.net/addgene:166741 ; RRID:Addgene_166741)
