>Addgene plasmid #166741 | Venus-BimL-4E-pEGFP-C1 | depositor partial sequence | sequence record 323675 | Full length BimL protein with BH3 region that has hydrophobic positions H1-H4 mutated to glutamic acid (E).
ATGGCCAAGCAACCTTCTGATGTAAGTTCTGAGTGTGACAGAGAAGGTGGACAATTGCAGCCTGCTGAGA
GGCCTCCCCAGCTCAGGCCTGGGGCCCCTACCTCCCTACAGACAGAACCGCAAGACAGGAGCCCGGCACC
CATGAGTTGTGACAAGTCAACACAAACCCCAAGTCCTCCTTGCCAGGCCTTCAACCACTATCTCAGTGCA
ATGGCTTCCATACGACAGTCTCAGGAGGAACCTGAAGATCTGCGCCCGGAGATACGGGAAGCACAGGAGG
AGCGGCGGGAAGGAGACGAGGAGAACGAAACTTACACAAGGAGGGTGTTTGCAAATGATTACCGCGAGGC
TGAAGACCACCCTCAAATGGTTATCTTACAACTGTTACGCTTTATCTTCCGTCTGGTATGGAGAAGGCAT
TAA
