>Addgene plasmid #166741 | Venus-BimL-4E-pEGFP-C1 | depositor partial sequence | sequence record 323676 | Venus
ATGGTGAGCAAGGGCGAGGAGCTGTTCACCGGGGTGGTGCCCATCCTGGTCGAGCTGGACGGCGACGTAA
ACGGCCACAAGTTCAGCGTGTCCGGCGAGGGCGAGGGCGATGCCACCTACGGCAAGCTGACCCTGAAGCT
GATCTGCACCACCGGCAAGCTGCCCGTGCCCTGGCCCACCCTCGTGACCACCCTGGGCTACGGCCTGCAG
TGCTTCGCCCGCTACCCCGACCACATGAAGCAGCACGACTTCTTCAAGTCCGCCATGCCCGAAGGCTACG
TCCAGGAGCGCACCATCTTCTTCAAGGACGACGGCAACTACAAGACCCGCGCCGAGGTGAAGTTCGAGGG
CGACACCCTGGTGAACCGCATCGAGCTGAAGGGCATCGACTTCAAGGAGGACGGCAACATCCTGGGGCAC
AAGCTGGAGTACAACTACAACAGCCACAACGTCTATATCACCGCCGACAAGCAGAAGAACGGCATCAAGG
CCAACTTCAAGATCCGCCACAACATCGAGGACGGCGGCGTGCAGCTCGCCGACCACTACCAGCAGAACAC
CCCCATCGGCGACGGCCCCGTGCTGCTGCCCGACAACCACTACCTGAGCTACCAGTCCGCCCTGAGCAAA
GACCCCAACGAGAAGCGCGATCACATGGTCCTGCTGGAACGCGTGACCGCCGCCGGGATCACTCTCGGCA
TGGACGAGCTGTACAAGG
